Addgene plasmid #83096: pLX302 ID2-V5 puro
Purpose: Lentiviral vector for constitutive expression of human ID2 with C-terminal V5 tag
Depositing lab: Kevin Janes. Depositing organization: University of Virginia. Publication: Tumor-Suppressor Inactivation of GDF11 Occurs by Precursor Sequestration in Triple-Negative Breast Cancer. Bajikar SS, Wang CC, Borten MA, Pereira EJ, Atkins KA, Janes KA. Dev Cell. 2017 Nov 20;43(4):418-435.e13. doi: 10.1016/j.devcel.2017.10.027. PubMed 29161592.
Backbone
  Vector backbone: pLX302
  Backbone manufacturer: Addgene #25896
  Backbone size w/o insert (bp): 9573
  Vector type: Mammalian Expression, Lentiviral
  Selectable markers: Puromycin
Growth in bacteria
  Bacterial resistance: Ampicillin, 100 μg/mL
  Growth temperature: 37°C
  Growth strain: NEB Stable
  Copy number: Low Copy
Gene/Insert
  Gene/Insert name: ID2 (alt name: inhibitor of DNA binding 2, HLH protein)
  Species: H. sapiens (human)
  Insert size (bp): 405
  GenBank ID: NM_002166
  Entrez Gene: ID2 (a.k.a. GIG8, ID2A, ID2H, bHLHb26)
  Tag / fusion protein: V5 (C terminal on backbone)
  Cloning method: Gateway Cloning
  Sequencing primers: 5′ CMV-F; 3′ WPRE-R
Resource information
  A portion of this plasmid was derived from a plasmid made by: Thermo Open Biosystems Human ORFeome version 5.1 #1362
Terms and licenses: Academic/Nonprofit Terms; Industry Terms: Not Available to Industry
Depositor comments: Plasmid for stable expression of human ID2 with C-terminal V5 tag.
How to cite: pLX302 ID2-V5 puro was a gift from Kevin Janes (Addgene plasmid # 83096 ; http://n2t.net/addgene:83096 ; RRID:Addgene_83096)
