[The description below was written by a language model from this plasmid's Addgene catalogue record.]
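Description:
pLX302 ID2-V5 puro is a lentiviral mammalian expression plasmid built on the pLX302 backbone, a Gateway-compatible destination vector of roughly 9.6 kb before insertion. It is propagated in E. coli under ampicillin selection as a low-copy plasmid, and the record names a recombination-tolerant strain for growth, which is typical of lentiviral plasmids carrying repeated LTR sequences. Transduced mammalian cells are selected with puromycin.

The payload is the human ID2 open reading frame (inhibitor of DNA binding 2, an HLH protein), about 405 bp, which was transferred by Gateway recombination from a human ORFeome collection clone. The ORF is fused in frame to a C-terminal V5 epitope tag supplied by the backbone, so the expressed protein can be detected or immunoprecipitated with anti-V5 antibodies without relying on an ID2-specific reagent. The record describes expression as constitutive but does not explicitly name the promoter. The listed sequencing primers (a CMV forward primer and a WPRE reverse primer) suggest that the insert lies between a CMV promoter and a WPRE, a post-transcriptional element that commonly boosts transgene expression in lentiviral vectors. No feature table was provided, so the LTRs, the packaging signal and the promoter driving the puromycin cassette cannot be confirmed from the record.

The construct is intended for producing lentivirus to generate cell populations with stable ectopic expression of V5-tagged ID2. It was deposited in connection with a study of GDF11 tumour-suppressor inactivation in triple-negative breast cancer.
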