>Addgene plasmid #83096 | pLX302 ID2-V5 puro | depositor partial sequence | sequence record 158356 | Orfeome_ID2
ATGAAAGCCTTCAGTCCCGTGAGGTCCGTTAGGAAAAACAGCCTGTCGGACCACAGCCTGGGCATCTCCC
GGAGCAAAACCCCTGTGGACGACCCGATGAGCCTGCTATACAACATGAACGACTGCTACTCCAAGCTCAA
GGAGCTGGTGCCCAGCATCCCCCAGAACAAGAAGGTGAGCAAGATGGAAATCCTGCAGCACGTCATCGAC
TACATCTTGGACCTGCAGATCGCCCTGGACTCGCATCCCACTATTGTCAGCCTGCATCACCAGAGACCCG
GGCAGAACCAGGCGTCCAGGACGCCGCTGACCACCCTCAACACGGATATCAGCATCCTGTCCTTGCAGGC
TTCTGAATTCCCTTCTGAGTTAATGTCAAATGACAGCAAAGCACTGTGTGGC
