>Addgene plasmid #83096 | pLX302 ID2-V5 puro | addgene partial sequence | sequence record 160977 | CMV-F 5'-CGCAAATGGGCGGTAGGCGTG-3'
ACTGTCGGGATCAACAAGTTTGTACAAAAAAGTTGGCATGAAAGCCTTCAGTCCCGTGAGGTCCGTTAGG
AAAAACAGCCTGTCGGACCACAGCCTGGGCATCTCCCGGAGCAAAACCCCTGTGGACGACCCGATGAGCC
TGCTATACAACATGAACGACTGCTACTCCAAGCTCAAGGAGCTGGTGCCCAGCATCCCCCAGAACAAGAA
GGTGAGCAAGATGGAAATCCTGCAGCACGTCATCGACTACATCTTGGACCTGCAGATCGCCCTGGACTCG
CATCCCACTATTGTCAGCCTGCATCACCAGAGACCCGGGCAGAACCAGGCGTCCAGGACGCCGCTGACCA
CCCTCAACACGGATATCAGCATCCTGTCCTTGCAGGCTTCTGAATTCCCTTCTGAGTTAATGTCAAATGA
CAGCAAAGCACTGTGTGGCTGCCCAACTTTCTTGTACAAAGTGGTTGGTAAGCCTATCCCTAACCCTCTC
CTCGGTCTCGATTCTACGTAGTAATGAGCTAGCGCTAACCGGTGGCGCGTTAAGTCGACAATCAACCTCT
GGATTACAAAATTTGTGAAAGATTGACTGGTATTCTTAACTATGTTGCTCCTTTTACGCTATGTGGATAC
GCTGCTTTAATGCCTTTGTATCATGCTATTGCTTCCCGTATGGCTTTCATTTTCTCCTCCTTGTATAAAT
CCTGGTTGCTGTCTCTTTATGAGGAGTTGTGGCCCGTTGTCAGGCAACGTGGCGTGGTGTGCACTGTGTT
TGCTGACGCA
