>Addgene plasmid #83096 | pLX302 ID2-V5 puro | addgene partial sequence | sequence record 160978 | WPRE-R 5'-CATAGCGTAAAAGGAGCAACA-3'
ATCCAGAGGTTGATTGTCGACTTAACGCGCCACCGGTTAGCGCTAGCTCATTACTACGTAGAATCGAGAC
CGAGGAGAGGGTTAGGGATAGGCTTACCAACCACTTTGTACAAGAAAGTTGGGCAGCCACACAGTGCTTT
GCTGTCATTTGACATTAACTCAGAAGGGAATTCAGAAGCCTGCAAGGACAGGATGCTGATATCCGTGTTG
AGGGTGGTCAGCGGCGTCCTGGACGCCTGGTTCTGCCCGGGTCTCTGGTGATGCAGGCTGACAATAGTGG
GATGCGAGTCCAGGGCGATCTGCAGGTCCAAGATGTAGTCGATGACGTGCTGCAGGATTTCCATCTTGCT
CACCTTCTTGTTCTGGGGGATGCTGGGCACCAGCTCCTTGAGCTTGGAGTAGCAGTCGTTCATGTTGTAT
AGCAGGCTCATCGGGTCGTCCACAGGGGTTTTGCTCCGGGAGATGCCCAGGCTGTGGTCCGACAGGCTGT
TTTTCCTAACGGACCTCACGGGACTGAAGGCTTTCATGCCAACTTTTTTGTACAAACTTGTTGATCCCGA
CAGTTAGCCAGAGAGCTCTGCTTATATAGACCTCCCACCGTACACGCCTACCGCCCATTTGCGTCAATGG
GGCGGAGTTGTTACGACATTTTGGAAAGTCCCGTTGATTTTGGTGCCAAAACAAACTCCCATTGACGTCA
ATGGGGTGGAGACTTGGAAATCCCCGTGAGTCAAACCGCTATCCACGCCCATTGATGTACTGCCAAAACC
GCATCACCATGGTAATAGCGATGACTAATACGTAGATGTACTGCCA
